>Addgene plasmid #45592 | pQuantFLAG-puro-kana | depositor full sequence | sequence record 64420 | pQuantFLAG-puro-kana sequence 4017 bps
AAGCTTGCCGCCGATATCACCAGCCTGTACAAGGGCGAGAATTTGTATTTTCAGGGTGAGCTCGATTACA
AGGATGACGACGATAAGTAGACTAGTGGATCCCCTACCGTTCGTATAGCATACATTATACGAAGTTATTG
ATCAACCGGACTGTTACCAACACCCACACCCCTGTGATGAAACAAAACCCATAAATGCGCATAAAACAAG
ACGAGATTGGCATGGCTTTATTTGTTTTTTCTTTTGGCGCTTGACTCAGGATTAAAAAACTGGAATGGTG
AAGGTGTCAGCAGCAGTCTTAAAATGAAACATGTTGGAGCGAACGCCCCCAAAGTTCTACAATGCATCTG
AGGACTTTGATTGTACATTTGTTTCTTTTTTAATAGTCATTCCAAATATTGTTATAATGCATTGTTACAG
GAAGTTACTCGCCTCTGTGAAGGCAACAGCCCAGCTGGGAGGAGCCGGTACCAATTACTGGTGTTAGATG
ATAATTGCTTGTCTGTAAATTATGTAACCCAACAAGTGTCTTTTTGTATCTTCCGCCTTAAAAACAAAAC
ACACTTGATCCTTTTTGGTTTGTCAAGCAAGCGGGCTGTGTTCCCCAGTGATAGATGTGAATGAAGGCTT
TACAGTCCCCCACAGTCTAGGAGTAAAGTGCCAGTATGTGGGGGAGGGAGGGGCTACCTGTACACTGACT
TAAGACCAGTTCAAATAAAAGTGCACACAATAGAGGCTTGACTGGTGTTCCCAGGGGGCGCTCTTCCGCT
TCCTCGCTCACTGACTCGCTGCGCTCGGTCGTTCGGCTGCGGCGAGCGGTATCAGCTCACTCAAAGGCGG
TAATACGGTTATCCACAGAATCAGGGGATAACGCAGGAAAGAACATGTGAGCAAAAGGCCAGCAAAAGGC
CAGGAACCGTAAAAAGGCCGCGTTGCTGGCGTTTTTCCATAGGCTCCGCCCCCCTGACGAGCATCACAAA
AATCGACGCTCAAGTCAGAGGTGGCGAAACCCGACAGGACTATAAAGATACCAGGCGTTTCCCCCTGGAA
GCTCCCTCGTGCGCTCTCCTGTTCCGACCCTGCCGCTTACCGGATACCTGTCCGCCTTTCTCCCTTCGGG
AAGCGTGGCGCTTTCTCATAGCTCACGCTGTAGGTATCTCAGTTCGGTGTAGGTCGTTCGCTCCAAGCTG
GGCTGTGTGCACGAACCCCCCGTTCAGCCCGACCGCTGCGCCTTATCCGGTAACTATCGTCTTGAGTCCA
ACCCGGTAAGACACGACTTATCGCCACTGGCAGCAGCCACTGGTAACAGGATTAGCAGAGCGAGGTATGT
AGGCGGTGCTACAGAGTTCTTGAAGTGGTGGCCTAACTACGGCTACACTAGAAGGACAGTATTTGGTATC
TGCGCTCTGCTGAAGCCAGTTACCTTCGGAAAAAGAGTTGGTAGCTCTTGATCCGGCAAACAAACCACCG
CTGGTAGCGGTGGTTTTTTTGTTTGCAAGCAGCAGATTACGCGCAGAAAAAAAGGATCTCAAGAAGATCC
TTTGATCTTTTCTACGGGGTCTGACGCTCAGTGGAACGAAAACTCACGTTAAGGGATTTTGGTCATGAAC
AATAAAACTGTCTGCTTACATAAACAGTAATACAAGGGGTGTTATGAGCCATATTCAACGGGAAACGTCT
TGCTCTAGGCCGCGATTAAATTCCAACATGGATGCTGATTTATATGGGTATAAATGGGCTCGCGATAATG
TCGGGCAATCAGGTGCGACAATCTATCGATTGTATGGGAAGCCCGATGCGCCAGAGTTGTTTCTGAAACA
TGGCAAAGGTAGCGTTGCCAATGATGTTACAGATGAGATGGTCAGACTAAACTGGCTGACGGAATTTATG
CCTCTTCCGACCATCAAGCATTTTATCCGTACTCCTGATGATGCATGGTTACTCACCACTGCGATCCCCG
GGAAAACAGCATTCCAGGTATTAGAAGAATATCCTGATTCAGGTGAAAATATTGTTGATGCGCTGGCAGT
GTTCCTGCGCCGGTTGCATTCGATTCCTGTTTGTAATTGTCCTTTTAACAGCGATCGCGTATTTCGTCTC
GCTCAGGCGCAATCACGAATGAATAACGGTTTGGTTGATGCGAGTGATTTTGATGACGAGCGTAATGGCT
GGCCTGTTGAACAAGTCTGGAAAGAAATGCATAAACTTTTGCCATTCTCACCGGATTCAGTCGTCACTCA
TGGTGATTTCTCACTTGATAACCTTATTTTTGACGAGGGGAAATTAATAGGTTGTATTGATGTTGGACGA
GTCGGAATCGCAGACCGATACCAGGATCTTGCCATCCTATGGAACTGCCTCGGTGAGTTTTCTCCTTCAT
TACAGAAACGGCTTTTTCAAAAATATGGTATTGATAATCCTGATATGAATAAATTGCAGTTTCATTTGAT
GCTCGATGAGTTTTTCTAAGAATTAATTCATGAGGCTCTTCCTTTTTCAATATTCAGGCTTACCTTTATG
CTTCCGGCTCGTATGTTGTGTGGAATTGTGAGCGGATAACAATTTCACACAGGAAACAGCTATGACCATG
ATTACGCCAAGCTCTAGCTAGAGGTCGACAAACCATTATTATCATGACATTAACCTATAAAAATAGGCGT
ATCACGAGATTGCAGTGAAAAAAATGCTTTATTTGTGAAATTTGTGATGCTATTGCTTTATTTGTAACCA
TTATAAGCTGCAATAAACAAGTTAACAACAACAATTGCATTCATTTTATGTTTCAGGTTCAGGGGGAGGT
GTGGGAGGTTTTTTAAAGCAAGTAAAACCTCTACAAATGTGGTATGGCTGATTATGATCCTCTAGAGTCG
GTGGGCCTCGGGGGCGGGTGCGGGGTCGGCGGGGCCGCCCCGGGTGGCTTCGGTCGGAGCCATGGGGTCG
TGCGCTCCTTTCGGTCGGGCGCTGCGGGTCGTGGGGCGGGCGTCAGGCACCGGGCTTGCGGGTCATGCAC
CAGGTGCGCGGTCCTTCGGGCACCTCGACGTCGGCGGTGACGGTGAAGCCGAGCCGCTCGTAGAAGGGGA
GGTTGCGGGGCGCGGAGGTCTCCAGGAAGGCGGGCACCCCGGCGCGCTCGGCCGCCTCCACTCCGGGGAG
CACGACGGCGCTGCCCAGACCCTTGCCCTGGTGGTCGGGCGAGACGCCGACGGTGGCCAGGAACCACGCG
GGCTCCTTGGGCCGGTGCGGCGCCAGGAGGCCTTCCATCTGTTGCTGCGCGGCCAGCCGGGAACCGCTCA
ACTCGGCCATGCGCGGGCCGATCTCGGCGAACACCGCCCCCGCTTCGACGCTCTCCGGCGTGGTCCAGAC
CGCCACCGCGGCGCCGTCGTCCGCGACCCACACCTTGCCGATGTCGAGCCCGACGCGCGTGAGGAAGAGT
TCTTGCAGCTCGGTGACCCGCTCGATGTGGCGGTCCGGGTCGACGGTGTGGCGCGTGGCGGGGTAGTCGG
CGAACGCGGCGGCGAGGGTGCGTACGGCCCGGGGGACGTCGTCGCGGGTGGCGAGGCGCACCGTGGGCTT
GTACTCGGTCATGGAAGGTCGTCTCCTTGTGAGGGGTCAGGGGCGTGGGTCAGGGGATGGTGGCGGCACC
GGTCGTGGCGGCCGACCTGCAGGCATGCAAGCTAGCTTTTTGCAAAAGCCTAGGCCTCCAAAAAAGCCTC
CCCACTACTTCTGGAATAGCTCAGAGGCAGAGGCGGCCTCGGCCTCTGCATAAATAAAAAAAATTAGTCA
GCCATGGGGCGGAGAATGGGCGGAACTGGGCGGAGTTAGGGGCGGGATGGGCGGAGTTAGGGGCGGGACT
ATGGTTGCTGACTAATTGAGATGCATGCTTTGCATACTTCTGCCTGCTGGGGAGCCTGGGGACTTTCCAC
ACCTGGTTGCTAACTAATTGAGATGCATGCTTTGCATACTTCTGCCTGCTGGAAATAACTTCGTATAGCA
TACATTATACGAACGGTACTCGAGGGG
Features (pLannotate 1.2.2; 14 found; start..end, strand, type, name):
     62..87      +  CDS            3xFLAG (fragment): three tandem FLAG® epitope tags
    105..138     +  protein_bind   lox71: Left element (LE) mutant of loxP (Araki et al., 2010). Cre-mediated recombination occurs in the 8-bp core sequence (GCATACAT). Cre recombinase
    944..1532    -  rep_origin     ori: high-copy-number ColE1/pMB1/pBR322/pUC origin of replication
   1654..2469    +  CDS            KanR: aminoglycoside phosphotransferase; aph(3')-Ia; confers resistance to kanamycin in bacteria or G418 (Geneticin®) in eukaryotes
   2486..2504    -  promoter       AmpR promoter (fragment): bla
   2514..2538    +  promoter       lac promoter (fragment): promoter for the E. coli lac operon
   2546..2562    +  protein_bind   lac operator: The lac repressor binds to the lac operator to inhibit transcription in E. coli. This inhibition can be relieved by adding lactose or isopropyl-β-D-thiogalactopyranoside (IPTG). lac repressor encoded by lacI
   2672..2753    -  polyA_signal   SV40 poly(A) signal: SV40 polyadenylation signal
   2776..2859    -  CDS            large T antigen (fragment): large T antigen from SV40 (simian virus 40)
   2868..2933    -  CDS            dmpM (fragment): DMPM_STRAD - Protein inferred from homology: Swiss-Prot protein existence level 3. From Streptomyces alboniger.
   2983..3582    -  CDS            PuroR: puromycin N-acetyltransferase; pac from Streptomyces alboniger; confers resistance to puromycin
   3653..3673    +  misc_feature   MCS (fragment): pUC18/19 multiple cloning site
   3679..3972    -  promoter       SV40 promoter (fragment): SV40 enhancer and early promoter
   3975..4008    +  protein_bind   lox66: Right element (RE) mutant of loxP (Araki et al., 2010). Cre-mediated recombination occurs in the 8-bp core sequence (GCATACAT). Cre recombinase
