[The description below was written by a language model from this plasmid's Addgene catalogue record and pLannotate feature annotations shown in this document.]
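Description:
pQuantFLAG-puro-kana is an empty backbone for building gene-targeting constructs for the chicken DT40 B-cell line, a system favoured for its efficient homologous recombination. The catalogue lists pET28 as the parental backbone. The roughly 4 kb annotated sequence carries a high-copy ColE1/pUC-type origin and a KanR (aph(3')-Ia) gene for propagation and kanamycin selection in E. coli. Small fragments of the lac promoter, lac operator and AmpR promoter are also detected, and these look like cloning remnants rather than functional units.

The payload combines a C-terminal Quant-FLAG tag with a recombinase-excisable puromycin marker. The feature table detects only a short FLAG-epitope match near the start of the sequence and does not annotate the "Quant" portion of the tag, whose composition the record does not explain. The puromycin cassette consists of an SV40 enhancer/early promoter driving PuroR (puromycin N-acetyltransferase), followed by SV40-derived sequence and an SV40 polyadenylation signal. lox71 and lox66, the left- and right-element mutants of loxP, bracket the region containing both this cassette and the bacterial origin and KanR. Cre recombination between such half-mutant sites leaves one doubly mutated site that Cre recognises poorly, so a marker can be removed and reused with little risk of later rearrangement.

No insert is present, and users add their own sequences by ligation-independent cloning. These are presumably homology arms that place the tag in frame at the 3′ end of an endogenous gene, though the record does not spell this out. The associated publication title points to use in gene targeting and functional proteomics, with targeted clones selected on puromycin.
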