Addgene plasmid #45592: pQuantFLAG-puro-kana
Purpose: (Empty Backbone)
Depositing lab: Andrzej Dziembowski. Depositing organization: Polish Academy of Sciences, Institute of Biochemistry and Biophysics. Publication: A new strategy for gene targeting and functional proteomics using the DT40 cell line. Orlowska KP, Klosowska K, Szczesny RJ, Cysewski D, Krawczyk PS, Dziembowski A. Nucleic Acids Res. 2013 Sep;41(17):e167. doi: 10.1093/nar/gkt650. Epub 2013 Jul 27. PubMed 23892402.
Backbone
  Vector backbone: pET28
  Backbone manufacturer: Novagen
  Vector type: Cre/Lox ; DT40 cell line targeting
  Selectable markers: Puromycin
  Tag / fusion protein: Quant-FLAG tag (C terminal on backbone)
Growth in bacteria
  Bacterial resistance: Kanamycin, 50 μg/mL
  Growth temperature: 37°C
  Growth strain: DH5alpha
  Copy number: High Copy
Gene/Insert
  Cloning method: Ligation Independent Cloning
  Sequencing primers: 5′ GGGACTTTCCACACCTGG; 3′ GGGTTTTGTTTCATCACAGGG
Terms and licenses: Academic/Nonprofit Terms; Industry Terms: Not Available to Industry
How to cite: pQuantFLAG-puro-kana was a gift from Andrzej Dziembowski (Addgene plasmid # 45592 ; http://n2t.net/addgene:45592 ; RRID:Addgene_45592)
