>Addgene plasmid #45592 | pQuantFLAG-puro-kana | addgene partial sequence | sequence record 66568 | SV40pro_F
AGTAGTGGGGAGGCTTTTTTGGAGGCCTAGGCTTTTGCAAAAAGCTAGCTTGCATGCCTGCAGGTCGGCC
GCCACGACCGGTGCCGCCACCATCCCCTGACCCACGCCCCTGACCCCTCACAAGGAGACGACCTTCCATG
ACCGAGTACAAGCCCACGGTGCGCCTCGCCACCCGCGACGACGTCCCCCGGGCCGTACGCACCCTCGCCG
CCGCGTTCGCCGACTACCCCGCCACGCGCCACACCGTCGACCCGGACCGCCACATCGAGCGGGTCACCGA
GCTGCAAGAACTCTTCCTCACGCGCGTCGGGCTCGACATCGGCAAGGTGTGGGTCGCGGACGACGGCGCC
GCGGTGGCGGTCTGGACCACGCCGGAGAGCGTCGAAGCGGGGGCGGTGTTCGCCGAGATCGGCCCGCGCA
TGGCCGAGTTGAGCGGTTCCCGGCTGGCCGCGCAGCAACAGATGGAAGGCCTCCTGGCGCCGCACCGGCC
CAAGGAGCCCGCGTGGTTCCTGGCCACCGTCGGCGTCTCGCCCGACCACCAGGGCAAGGGTCTGGGCAGC
GCCGTCGTGCTCCCCGGAGTGGAGGCGGCCGAGCGCGCCGGGGTGCCCGCCTTCCTGGAGACCTCCGCGC
CCCGCAACCTCCCCTTCTACGAGCGGCTCGGCTTCACCGTCACCGCCGACGTCGAGGTGCCCGAAGGACC
GCGCACCTGGTGCATGACCCGCAAGCCCGGTGCCTGACGCCCGCCCCACGACCCGCAGCGCCCGACCGAA
AGGAGCGCACGACCCCATGGCTCCGACCGAAGCCACCCGGGGCGGCCCCGCCGACCCCGCACCCGCCCCC
GAGGCCCACCGACTCTAGAGGATCATAATCAGCCATACCACATTTGTAGAGGTTTTACTTGCTTTAAAAA
ACCTCCCACACCTCCCCCTGAACCTGAAACATAAAATGAATGCAATTGTTGTTGTTA
