>Addgene plasmid #45592 | pQuantFLAG-puro-kana | addgene partial sequence | sequence record 66569 | SV40pro-R 5'-cgggactatggttgctgact-3'
CTTCTGCCTGCTGGGGAGCCTGGGGACTTTCCACACCTGGTTGCTAACTAATTGAGATGCATGCTTTGCA
TACTTCTGCCTGCTGGAAATAACTTCGTATAGCATACATTATACGAACGGTACTCGAGGGGAAGCTTGCC
GCCGATATCACCAGCCTGTACAAGGGCGAGAATTTGTATTTTCAGGGTGAGCTCGATTACAAGGATGACG
ACGATAAGTAGACTAGTGGATCCCCTACCGTTCGTATAGCATACATTATACGAAGTTATTGATCAACCGG
ACTGTTACCAACACCCACACCCCTGTGATGAAACAAAACCCATAAATGCGCATAAAACAAGACGAGATTG
GCATGGCTTTATTTGTTTTTTCTTTTGGCGCTTGACTCAGGATTAAAAAACTGGAATGGTGAAGGTGTCA
GCAGCAGTCTTAAAATGAAACATGTTGGAGCGAACGCCCCCAAAGTTCTACAATGCATCTGAGGACTTTG
ATTGTACATTTGTTTCTTTTTTAATAGTCATTCCAAATATTGTTATAATGCATTGTTACAGGAAGTTACT
CGCCTCTGTGAAGGCAACAGCCCAGCTGGGAGGAGCCGGTACCAATTACTGGTGTTAGATGATAATTGCT
TGTCTGTAAATTATGTAACCCAACAAGTGTCTTTTTGTATCTTCCGCCTTAAAAACAAAACACACTTGAT
CCTTTTTGGTTTGTCAAGCAAGCGGGCTGTGTTCCCCAGTGATAGATGTGAATGAAGGCTTTACAGTCCC
CCACAGTCTAGGAGTAAAGTGCCAGTATGTGGGGGAGGGAGGGGCTACCTGTACACTGACTTAAGACCAG
TTCAAATAAAAGTGCACACAATAGAGGCTTGACTGGTGTTCCCAGGGGGCGCTCTTCCGCTTCCTCGCTC
ACTGACTCGCTGCGCTCGGTCGTTCGGCTGC
